>Addgene plasmid #162666 | pCJ189 | addgene full sequence | sequence record 321465 | Addgene NGS Result
TGGCGAATGGG
[124 nt withheld, positions 12-135]
C
[91 nt withheld, positions 137-227]
A
[49 nt withheld, positions 229-277]
CCTTTGACGTTGGAGTCCACGTTCTTT
[37 nt withheld, positions 305-341]
ACCCTATCTCGGTCTATTCTTTTGATTTATAAGGGATTTTGCCGATTTCGGCCTATTGGTTAAAAAATGA
GCTGATTTAACAAAAATTTAACGCGAATTTTAACAAAATATTAACGCTTACAATTTAGGTGGCACTTTTC
GGGGAAATGTGCGCGGAACCCCTATTTGTTTATTTTTCTAAATACATTCAAATATGTATCCGCTCATGAG
ACAATAACCCTGATAAATGCTTCAATAATATTGAAAAAGGAAGAGTATGAGTATTCAACATTTCCGTGTC
GCCCTTATTCCCTTTTTTGCGGCATTTTGCCTTCCTGTTTTTGCTCACCCAGAAACGCTGGTGAAAGTAA
AAGATGCTGAAGATCAGTTGGGTGCACGAGTGGGTTACATCGAACTGGATCTCAACAGCGGTAAGATCCT
TGAGAGTTTTCGCCCCGAAGAACGTTTTCCAATGATGAGCACTTTTAAAGTTCTGCTATGTGGCGCGGTA
TTATCCCGTATTGACGCCGGGCAAGAGCAACTCGGTCGCCGCATACACTATTCTCAGAATGACTTGGTTG
AGTACTCACCAGTCACAGAAAAGCATCTTACGGATGGCATGACAGTAAGAGAATTATGCAGTGCTGCCAT
AACCATGAGTGATAACACTGCGGCCAACTTACTTCTGACAACGATCGGAGGACCGAAGGAGCTAACCGCT
TTTTTGCACAACATGGGGGATCATGTAACTCGCCTTGATCGTTGGGAACCGGAGCTGAATGAAGCCATAC
CAAACGACGAGCGTGACACCACGATGCCTGCAGCAATGGCAACAACGTTGCGCAAACTATTAACTGGCGA
ACTACTTACTCTAGCTTCCCGGCAACAATTAATAGACTGGATGGAGGCGGATAAAGTTGCAGGACCACTT
CTGCGCTCGGCCCTTCCGGCTGGCTGGTTTATTGCTGATAAATCTGGAGCCGGTGAGCGTGGGTCTCGCG
GTATCATTGCAGCACTGGGGCCAGATGGTAAGCCCTCCCGTATCGTAGTTATCTACACGACGGGGAGTCA
GGCAACTATGGATGAACGAAATAGACAGATCGCTGAGATAGGTGCCTCACTGATTAAGCATTGGTAACTG
TCAGACCAAGTTTACTCATATATACTTTAGATTGATTTAAAACTTCATTTTTAATTTAAAAGGATCTAGG
TGAAGATCCTTTTTGATAATCTCATGACCAAAATCCCTTAACGTGAGTTTTCGTTCCACTGAGCGTCAGA
CCCCGTAGAAAAGATCAAAGGATCTTCTTGAGATCCTTTTTTTCTGCGCGTAATCTGCTGCTTGCAAACA
AAAAAACCACCGCTACCAGCGGTGGTTTGTTTGCCGGATCAAGAGCTACCAACTCTTTTTCCGAAGGTAA
CTGGCTTCAGCAGAGCGCAGATACCAAATACTGTCCTTCTAGTGTAGCCGTAGTTAGGCCACCACTTCAA
GAACTCTGTAGCACCGCCTACATACCTCGCTCTGCTAATCCTGTTACCAGTGGCTGCTGCCAGTGGCGAT
AAGTCGTGTCTTACCGGGTTGGACTCAAGACGATAGTTACCGGATAAGGCGCAGCGGTCGGGCTGAACGG
GGGGTTCGTGCACACAGCCCAGCTTGGAGCGAACGACCTACACCGAACTGAGATACCTACAGCGTGAGCT
ATGAGAAAGCGCCACGCTTCCCGAAGGGAGAAAGGCGGACAGGTATCCGGTAAGCGGCAGGGTCGGAACA
GGAGAGCGCACGAGGGAGCTTCCAGGGGGAAACGCCTGGTATCTTTATAGTCCTGTCGGGTTTCGCCACC
TCTGACTTGAGCGTCGATTTTTGTGATGCTCGTCAGGGGGGCGGAGCCTATGGAAAAACGCCAGCAACGC
GGCCTTTTTACGGTTCCTGGCCTTTTGCTGGCCTTTTGCTCACATGTTCTTTCCTGCGTTATCCCCTGAT
TCTGTGGATAACCGTATTACCGCCTTTGAGTGAGCTGATACCGCTCGCCGCAGCCGAACGACCGAGCGCA
GCGAGTCAGTGAGCGAGGAAGCGGAAGAGCGCCTGATGCGGTATTTTCTCCTTACGCATCTGTGCGGTAT
TTCACACCGCAATGGTGCACTCTCAGTACAATCTGCTCTGATGCCGCATAGTTAAGCCAGTATACACTCC
GCTATCGCTACGTGACTGGGTCATGGCTGCGCCCCGACACCCGCCAACACCCGCTGACGCGCCCTGACGG
GCTTGTCTGCTCCCGGCATCCGCTTACAGACAAGCTGTGACCGTCTCCGGGAGCTGCATGTGTCAGAGGT
TTTCACCGTCATCACCGAAACGCGCGAGGCAGCTGCGGTAAAGCTCATCAGCGTGGTCGTGAAGCGATTC
ACAGATGTCTGCCTGTTCATCCGCGTCCAGCTCGTTGAGTTTCTCCAGAAGCGTTAATGTCTGGCTTCTG
ATAAAGCGGGCCATGTTAAGGGCGGTTTTTTCCTGTTTGGTCACTGATGCCTCCGTGTAAGGGGGATTTC
TGTTCATGGGGGTAATGATACCGATGAAACGAGAGAGGATGCTCACGATACGGGTTACTGATGATGAACA
TGCCCGGTTACTGGAACGTTGTGAGGGTAAACAACTGGCGGTATGGATGCGGCGGGACCAGAGAAAAATC
ACTCAGGGTCAATGCCAGCGCTTCGTTAATACAGATGTAGGTGTTCCACAGGGTAGCCAGCAGCATCCTG
CGATGCAGATCCGGAACATAATGGTGCAGGGCGCTGACTTCCGCGTTTCCAGACTTTACGAAACACGGAA
ACCGAAGACCATTCATGTTGTTGCTCAGGTCGCAGACGTTTTGCAGCAGCAGTCGCTTCACGTTCGCTCG
CGTATCGGTGATTCATTCTGCTAACCAGTAAGGCAACCCCGCCAGCCTAGCCGGGTCCTCAACGACAGGA
GCACGATCATGCGCACCCGTGGGGCCGCCATGCCGGCGATAATGGCCTGCTTCTCGCCGAAACGTTTGGT
GGCGGGACCAGTGACGAAGGCTTGAGCGAGGGCGTGCAAGATTCCGAATACCGCAAGCGACAGGCCGATC
ATCGTCGCGCTCCAGCGAAAGCGGTCCTCGCCGAAAATGACCCAGAGCGCTGCCGGCACCTGTCCTACGA
GTTGCATGATAAAGAAGACAGTCATAAGTGCGGCGACGATAGTCATGCCCCGCGCCCACCGGAAGGAGCT
GACTGGGTTGAAGGCTCTCAAGGGCATCGGTCGAGATCCCGGTGCCTAATGAGTGAGCTAACTTACATTA
ATTGCGTTGCGCTCACTGCCCGCTTTCCAGTCGGGAAACCTGTCGTGCCAGCTGCATTAATGAATCGGCC
AACGCGCGGGGAGAGGCGGTTTGCGTATTGGGCGCCAGGGTGGTTTTTCTTTTCACCAGTGAGACGGGCA
ACAGCTGATTGCCCTTCACCGCCTGGCCCTGAGAGAGTTGCAGCAAGCGGTCCACGCTGGTTTGCCCCAG
CAGGCGAAAATCCTGTTTGATGGTGGTTAACGGCGGGATATAACATGAGCTGTCTTCGGTATCGTCGTAT
CCCACTACCGAGATATCCGCACCAACGCGCAGCCCGGACTCGGTAATGGCGCGCATTGCGCCCAGCGCCA
TCTGATCGTTGGCAACCAGCATCGCAGTGGGAACGATGCCCTCATTCAGCATTTGCATGGTTTGTTGAAA
ACCGGACATGGCACTCCAGTCGCCTTCCCGTTCCGCTATCGGCTGAATTTGATTGCGAGTGAGATATTTA
TGCCAGCCAGCCAGACGCAGACGCGCCGAGACAGAACTTAATGGGCCCGCTAACAGCGCGATTTGCTGGT
GACCCAATGCGACCAGATGCTCCACGCCCAGTCGCGTACCGTCTTCATGGGAGAAAATAATACTGTTGAT
GGGTGTCTGGTCAGAGACATCAAGAAATAACGCCGGAACATTAGTGCAGGCAGCTTCCACAGCAATGGCA
TCCTGGTCATCCAGCGGATAGTTAATGATCAGCCCACTGACGCGTTGCGCGAGAAGATTGTGCACCGCCG
CTTTACAGGCTTCGACGCCGCTTCGTTCTACCATCGACACCACCACGCTGGCACCCAGTTGATCGGCGCG
AGATTTAATCGCCGCGACAATTTGCGACGGCGCGTGCAGGGCCAGACTGGAGGTGGCAACGCCAATCAGC
AACGACTGTTTGCCCGCCAGTTGTTGTGCCACGCGGTTGGGAATGTAATTCAGCTCCGCCATCGCCGCTT
CCACTTTTTCCCGCGTTTTCGCAGAAACGTGGCTGGCCTGGTTCACCACGCGGGAAACGGTCTGATAAGA
GACACCGGCATACTCTGCGACATCGTATAACGTTACTGGTTTCACATTCACCACCCTGAATTGACTCTCT
TCCGGGCGCTATCATGCCATACCGCGAAAGGTTTTGCGCCATTCGATGGTGTCCGGGATCTCGACGCTCT
CCCTTATGCGACTCCTGCATTAGGAAGCAGCCCAGTAGTAGGTTGAGGCCGTTGAGCACCGCCGCCGCAA
GGAATGGTGCATGCAAGGAGATGGCGCCCAACAGTCCCCCGGCCACGGGGCCTGCCACCATACCCACGCC
GAAACAAGCGCTCATGAGCCCGAAGTGGCGAGCCCGATCTTCCCCATCGGTGATGTCGGCGATATAGGCG
CCAGCAACCGCACCTGTGGCGCCGGTGATGCCGGCCACGATGCGTCCGGCGTAGAGGATCGAGATCTCGA
TCCCGCGAAATTAATACGACTCACTATAGGGGAATTGTGAGCGGATAACAATTCCCCTCTAGAAATAATT
TTGTTTAACTTTAAGAAGGAGATATACATATGCAGACCACCGTGACCACCATGCTCCTCGCGTCCGTAGC
ATTAGCGGCTTGCGCCGGAGGAGGTTCCACTCCTCTGCCTCTACCGCAGCAGCAGCCGCCTCAGCAGGAA
CCGCCACCTCCTCCTGTTCCGCTAGCCAGTCGCGCCGCGTGTGAGGCGCTCAAAGATGGTAATGGCGACA
TGGTTTGGCCGAATGCCGCCACGGTTGTAGAGGTTGCAGCCTGGCGTGATGCAGCACCGGCCACGGCATC
AGCCGCAGCCCTGCCGGAGCATTGCGAAGTATCAGGCGCGATTGCCAAGCGTACTGGGATTGATGGGTAC
CCGTATGAAATTAAGTTTCGCCTGCGCATGCCCGCTGAGTGGAACGGCCGTTTTTTCATGGAGGGTGGCA
GTGGTACGAACGGCTCTCTCTCAGCGGCGACCGGAAGTATCGGCGGCGGTCAGATCGCCTCAGCGCTGAG
TCGTAACTTTGCAACAATTGCTACCGACGGAGGACATGACAATGCGGTGAATGATAATCCGGATGCGCTC
GGTACCGTCGCATTTGGTCTCGATCCCCAGGCACGCTTAGACATGGGCTACAACTCCTATGATCAGGTGA
CTCAGGCCGGCAAAGCCGCCGTTGCACGCTTTTATGGTCGCGCAGCCGACAAGAGCTACTTCATCGGCTG
TTCGGAGGGCGGCCGCGAGGGCATGATGCTGTCCCAGCGCTTTCCATCACATTACGATGGCATTGTGGCG
GGCGCACCGGGATATCAGTTGCCGAAGGCCGGAATTAGTGGCGCGTGGACCACCCAGAGCTTAGCGCCCG
CCGCCGTTGGCCTGGATGCCCAGGGAGTGCCGCTGATTAATAAGAGCTTTTCTGACGCAGACCTCCATTT
ACTGTCGCAGGCGATTCTCGGAACATGCGACGCCTTGGATGGCCTGGCCGACGGCATCGTTGACAACTAC
CGAGCGTGCCAAGCGGCTTTTGATCCGGCGACTGCAGCCAACCCAGCGAATGGCCAAGCCCTGCAGTGCG
TGGGCGCAAAGACAGCCGATTGCTTATCGCCCGTCCAAGTTACGGCGATTAAACGAGCGATGGCCGGTCC
GGTAAATAGCGCGGGTACGCCGTTATATAATAGATGGGCCTGGGACGCAGGTATGAGCGGTCTTAGTGGT
ACCACTTACAATCAGGGTTGGCGCAGCTGGTGGCTGGGATCGTTTAACAGCTCGGCGAATAACGCACAAC
GTGTATCTGGTTTCTCAGCGCGGAGCTGGCTGGTGGACTTTGCTACCCCGCCGGAGCCGATGCCCATGAC
CCAAGTCGCCGCCCGTATGATGAAATTTGATTTCGATATCGATCCTCTGAAAATATGGGCTACTTCGGGC
CAATTTACCCAGAGTAGTATGGACTGGCACGGTGCCACTAGCACCGACCTTGCTGCCTTTCGGGACCGCG
GCGGTAAAATGATTCTGTATCACGGAATGAGCGATGCCGCATTCTCTGCACTAGATACAGCAGATTATTA
TGAACGCCTGGGTGCCGCAATGCCGGGCGCCGCGGGCTTTGCTCGTCTGTTCTTGGTTCCGGGAATGAAC
CATTGCTCCGGGGGTCCAGGTACCGACCGCTTTGATATGCTAACACCGTTAGTTGCATGGGTTGAACGTG
GGGAAGCCCCTGACCAAATTAGCGCCTGGAGCGGCACCCCCGGCTACTTTGGTGTGGCCGCCCGCACTCG
ACCGTTATGTCCCTATCCGCAGATTGCGCGCTATAAGGGATCAGGCGATATCAATACCGAAGCAAATTTT
GCGTGTGCCGCTCCACCGGGTGGTGGTTCTGGTGGTTCTGGTCAGACCAATCCGTATGCGCGCGGCCCCA
ACCCTACCGCCGCCTCGTTGGAAGCCAGCGCGGGACCCTTTACCGTTCGTAGCTTTACCGTTAGCCGTCC
GTCCGGATATGGTGCAGGGACCGTCTATTACCCAACCAATGCAGGCGGCACCGTTGGCGCGATTGCAATC
GTCCCCGGGTACACCGCGCGTCAAAGCAGCATTAAGTGGTGGGGTCCGCGCTTAGCTAGCCATGGCTTTG
TGGTTATTACCATCGATACGAACAGCACTCTAGACCAGCCCAGCAGCCGTAGCTCGCAACAGATGGCCGC
GCTTCGTCAAGTTGCGAGCTTGAACGGGACCAGCAGTAGCCCGATTTACGGAAAGGTCGATACTGCCCGC
ATGGGTGTGATGGGCTGGTCAATGGGGGGCGGCGGTTCACTTATTAGCGCCGCGAACAACCCGAGTTTAA
AAGCAGCGGCACCGCAGGCGCCATGGGACTCTTCAACCAACTTCAGCAGTGTTACCGTGCCGACGCTGAT
TTTCGCGTGCGAGAATGATAGCATTGCACCGGTGAACAGCAGCGCGCTGCCGATTTATGATAGCATGTCC
CGCAACGCAAAACAGTTTCTGGAAATTAACGGCGGTAGCCACTCTTGTGCCAACTCTGGGAACAGCAACC
AGGCACTGATCGGAAAAAAAGGGGTTGCATGGATGAAACGATTCATGGATAATGACACCCGTTACTCAAC
CTTCGCCTGTGAGAATCCCAACAGCACACGCGTGTCGGATTTTCGCACCGCGAACTGTTCCCTCGAGCAC
CACCATCACCACCACTGAGATCCGGCTGCTAACAAAGCCCGAAAGGAAGCTGAGTTGGCTGCTGCCACCG
CTGAGCAATAACTAGCATAACCCCTTGGGGCCTCTAAACGGGTCTTGAGGGGTTTTTTGCTGAAAGGAGG
AACTATATCCGGAT
Features (pLannotate 1.2.2; 19 found; start..end, strand, type, name):
     12..440     +  rep_origin     f1 ori (sequence partly withheld): f1 bacteriophage origin of replication; arrow indicates direction of (+) strand synthesis
    493..597     +  promoter       AmpR promoter: bla
    598..1458    +  CDS            AmpR: β-lactamase; bla; confers resistance to ampicillin, carbenicillin, and related antibiotics
   1629..2217    +  rep_origin     ori: high-copy-number ColE1/pMB1/pBR322/pUC origin of replication
   2403..2542    -  misc_feature   bom: basis of mobility region from pBR322
   2644..2835    -  CDS            rop: Rop protein, which maintains plasmids at low copy number; rop
   2852..3232    +  CDS            YPB1_ECOLX: Protein predicted: Swiss-Prot protein existence level 4. From Escherichia coli.
   3304..3595    -  CDS            TcR (fragment): tetracycline efflux protein; tet; confers resistance to tetracycline
   3610..3631    -  protein_bind   CAP binding site: CAP binding activates transcription in the presence of cAMP. E. coli catabolite activator protein
   3644..4726    -  CDS            lacI: lac repressor; lacI; The lac repressor binds to the lac operator to inhibit transcription in E. coli. This inhibition can be relieved by adding lactose or isopropyl-β-D-thiogalactopyranoside (IPTG).
   4727..4804    -  promoter       lacI promoter: lacI
   4812..5091    -  CDS            TcR (fragment): tetracycline efflux protein; tet; confers resistance to tetracycline
   5113..5131    +  promoter       T7 promoter: promoter for bacteriophage T7 RNA polymerase
   5132..5156    +  protein_bind   lac operator: The lac repressor binds to the lac operator to inhibit transcription in E. coli. This inhibition can be relieved by adding lactose or isopropyl-β-D-thiogalactopyranoside (IPTG). lac repressor encoded by lacI
   5171..5193    +  RBS            RBS: efficient ribosome binding site from bacteriophage T7 gene 10 (Olins and Rangwala, 1989)
   5201..7009    +  CDS            MHETH_IDESA: Experimental evidence at protein level: Swiss-Prot protein existence level 1. Involved in the degradation and assimilation of the plastic poly(ethylene terephthalate) (PET), which allows I.sakaiensis to use PET as its major energy and carbon source for growth. Likely acts synergistically with PETase to depolymerize PET. Catalyzes the hydrolysis of mono(2-hydroxyethyl) terephthalate (MHET) into its two environmentally benign monomers, terephthalate and ethylene glycol. Does not show activity against PET, bis(hydroxyethyl) terephthalate (BHET), pNP-aliphatic esters or typical aromatic ester comp
   7019..7822    +  CDS            PETH_IDESA (fragment): Experimental evidence at protein level: Swiss-Prot protein existence level 1. Involved in the degradation and assimilation of the plastic poly(ethylene terephthalate) (PET), which allows I.sakaiensis to use PET as its major energy and carbon source for growth. Likely acts synergistically with MHETase to depolymerize PET (PubMed:26965627). Catalyzes the hydrolysis of PET to produce mono(2-hydroxyethyl) terephthalate (MHET) as the major product (PubMed:26965627, PubMed:29666242, PubMed:29603535, PubMed:29374183, PubMed:29235460). Also depolymerizes another semiaromatic polyester, poly(ethylene-2
   7856..7905    +  CDS            SET1 (fragment): solubility-enhancement tag derived from T7 phage gene 10B
   7913..7960    +  terminator     T7 terminator: transcription terminator for bacteriophage T7 RNA polymerase
