[The description below was written by a language model from this plasmid's Addgene catalogue record and pLannotate feature annotations shown in this document.]
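Description:
pCJ189 is a bacterial expression plasmid built on the pET-21b(+) backbone for producing a chimeric two-enzyme protein from the plastic-degrading bacterium Ideonella sakaiensis 201-F6 in E. coli. It is maintained through a ColE1/pBR322-type origin accompanied by the bom and rop elements typical of pET vectors (the record lists it as high copy) and is selected with ampicillin via the β-lactamase gene. An f1 origin is also present, along with short remnants of the tetracycline resistance gene inherited from the pBR322 lineage. The sequenced record is about 8 kb.

The payload is a single open reading frame, codon optimized for E. coli K12 and assembled by Gibson cloning, in which MHETase sits at the N-terminus and is joined to PETase by an eight-residue Gly/Ser linker. The feature table shows the two coding regions in this order on the same strand, separated by a short gap; the PETase match is annotated as a fragment. A C-terminal His tag supplied by the backbone is described in the catalogue entry for affinity purification, although it is not separately annotated in the feature table. The small "SET1" fragment called just before the terminator is probably an incidental match to backbone sequence. Expression is driven by the T7 promoter with an adjacent lac operator and the T7 gene 10 ribosome binding site, and ends at the T7 terminator. The plasmid-borne lacI gene supplies repressor, so transcription is held off until IPTG induction in a host that provides T7 RNA polymerase.

PETase hydrolyzes poly(ethylene terephthalate) mainly to MHET, which MHETase cleaves to terephthalate and ethylene glycol. Tethering the two enzymes allows their synergy to be studied in PET depolymerization and enzyme engineering work.
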