Addgene plasmid #162666: pCJ189
Purpose: pET-21b(+) based plasmid for expresion of MHETase (Genbank GAP38911.1) linked to PETase (Genbank GAP38373.1) from Ideonella sakaiensis by an 8 residue Gly/Ser linker; codon optimized for expression in E. coli K12, with C-terminal His tag.
Depositing lab: Gregg Beckham. Depositing organization: National Laboratory of the Rockies (NLR). Publication: Characterization and engineering of a two-enzyme system for plastics depolymerization. Knott BC, Erickson E, Allen MD, Gado JE, Graham R, Kearns FL, Pardo I, Topuzlu E, Anderson JJ, Austin HP, Dominick G, Johnson CW, Rorrer NA, Szostkiewicz CJ, Copie V, Payne CM, Woodcock HL, Donohoe BS, Beckham GT, McGeehan JE. Proc Natl Acad Sci U S A. 2020 Oct 13;117(41):25476-25485. doi: 10.1073/pnas.2006753117. Epub 2020 Sep 28. PubMed 32989159.
Backbone
  Vector backbone: pET-21b(+)
  Backbone manufacturer: EMD Biosciences
  Backbone size w/o insert (bp): 5367
  Vector type: Bacterial Expression
Growth in bacteria
  Bacterial resistance: Ampicillin, 100 μg/mL
  Growth temperature: 37°C
  Growth strain: NEB Stable
  Copy number: High Copy
Gene/Insert
  Gene/Insert name: MHETase (Genbank GAP38911.1) linked to PETase (Genbank GAP38373.1) from Ideonella sakaiensis by an 8 residue Gly/Ser linker
  Species: Ideonella sakaiensis 201-F6
  Mutation: codon optimized for expression in E. coli K12
  Promoter: T7/lac
  Tag / fusion protein: His (C terminal on backbone)
  Cloning method: Gibson Cloning
Terms and licenses: Academic/Nonprofit Terms; Industry Terms: Not Available to Industry
How to cite: pCJ189 was a gift from Gregg Beckham (Addgene plasmid # 162666 ; http://n2t.net/addgene:162666 ; RRID:Addgene_162666)
